Addgene plasmid #163239: A0A0W0VV04
Purpose: Inducible expression of UniProt identifier A0A0W0VV04
Depositing lab: Martin Engqvist. Depositing organization: Chalmers University of Technology. Publication: Experimental and computational investigation of enzyme functional annotations uncovers misannotation in the EC 1.1.3.15 enzyme class. Rembeza E, Engqvist MKM. PLoS Comput Biol. 2021 Sep 23;17(9):e1009446. doi: 10.1371/journal.pcbi.1009446. eCollection 2021 Sep. PubMed 34555022.
Backbone
  Vector backbone: pET21a(+)
  Vector type: Bacterial Expression
Growth in bacteria
  Bacterial resistance: Ampicillin, 100 μg/mL
  Growth temperature: 37°C
  Growth strain: DH5alpha
  Copy number: High Copy
Gene/Insert
  Gene/Insert name: A0A0W0VV04 (alt name: flavoprotein oxidoreductase)
  Species: Legionella maceachernii
  Promoter: T7
  Tag / fusion protein: T7 (N terminal on backbone); 10xHis (C terminal on backbone)
  Cloning method: Unknown
  Sequencing primers: 5′ T7; 3′ T7-term
Terms and licenses: Academic/Nonprofit Terms; Industry Terms: Not Available to Industry
Depositor comments: Insert name is a UniProt identifier
How to cite: A0A0W0VV04 was a gift from Martin Engqvist (Addgene plasmid # 163239 ; http://n2t.net/addgene:163239 ; RRID:Addgene_163239)
