[The description below was written by a language model from this plasmid's Addgene catalogue record and pLannotate feature annotations shown in this document.]
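Description:
A0A0W0VV04 is a bacterial expression plasmid built on the pET21a(+) backbone for inducible production of a Legionella maceachernii protein, named by its UniProt identifier and annotated as a flavoprotein oxidoreductase. It is propagated in E. coli under ampicillin selection through the β-lactamase gene and its own promoter. Replication depends on a ColE1/pMB1-type origin with the adjacent bom and rop elements inherited from pBR322. The catalogue lists it as high copy, although rop normally moderates copy number. An f1 origin is also present, and short tetracycline-resistance fragments flanking the lacI region are non-functional backbone remnants.

The expression cassette follows the standard pET layout. A T7 promoter is immediately followed by a lac operator and the strong T7 gene 10 ribosome binding site, and the plasmid carries its own lacI gene. Transcription therefore needs a host that supplies T7 RNA polymerase, and it stays repressed until IPTG or lactose is added. The insert itself is not annotated in the feature table, but it presumably occupies the unannotated stretch of roughly 1.2 kb between the ribosome binding site and the C-terminal polyhistidine tag, which spans the sequence origin. The catalogue describes this tag as 10xHis, while the annotation tool detected 9xHis. It also lists an N-terminal T7 tag that the tool did not annotate. The T7 terminator closes the cassette, and the short T7 gene 10-derived fragment called just before it is probably an incidental match.

The histidine tag allows affinity purification of the recombinant protein. The associated study tested enzyme functional annotations in the EC 1.1.3.15 class, so the plasmid is suited to producing this candidate oxidoreductase for activity characterization.
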