Features (pLannotate 1.2.2; 18 found; start..end, strand, type, name):
     28..77      +  CDS            SET1 (fragment): solubility-enhancement tag derived from T7 phage gene 10B
     85..132     +  terminator     T7 terminator: transcription terminator for bacteriophage T7 RNA polymerase
    169..624     +  rep_origin     f1 ori (sequence partly withheld): f1 bacteriophage origin of replication; arrow indicates direction of (+) strand synthesis
    651..755     +  promoter       AmpR promoter: bla
    756..1616    +  CDS            AmpR: β-lactamase; bla; confers resistance to ampicillin, carbenicillin, and related antibiotics
   1787..2375    +  rep_origin     ori: high-copy-number ColE1/pMB1/pBR322/pUC origin of replication
   2561..2703    -  misc_feature   bom: basis of mobility region from pBR322
   2805..2996    -  CDS            rop: Rop protein, which maintains plasmids at low copy number; rop
   3013..3393    +  CDS            YPB1_ECOLX: Protein predicted: Swiss-Prot protein existence level 4. From Escherichia coli.
   3465..3756    -  CDS            TcR (fragment): tetracycline efflux protein; tet; confers resistance to tetracycline
   3771..3792    -  protein_bind   CAP binding site: CAP binding activates transcription in the presence of cAMP. E. coli catabolite activator protein
   3805..4887    -  CDS            lacI: lac repressor; lacI; The lac repressor binds to the lac operator to inhibit transcription in E. coli. This inhibition can be relieved by adding lactose or isopropyl-β-D-thiogalactopyranoside (IPTG).
   4888..4965    -  promoter       lacI promoter: lacI
   4973..5252    -  CDS            TcR (fragment): tetracycline efflux protein; tet; confers resistance to tetracycline
   5274..5292    +  promoter       T7 promoter: promoter for bacteriophage T7 RNA polymerase
   5293..5317    +  protein_bind   lac operator: The lac repressor binds to the lac operator to inhibit transcription in E. coli. This inhibition can be relieved by adding lactose or isopropyl-β-D-thiogalactopyranoside (IPTG). lac repressor encoded by lacI
   5332..5354    +  RBS            RBS: efficient ribosome binding site from bacteriophage T7 gene 10 (Olins and Rangwala, 1989)
   6571..15      +  CDS            9xHis (across the origin): 9xHis affinity tag
>Addgene plasmid #163239 | A0A0W0VV04 | depositor full sequence | sequence record 316351 | Full Sequence
CACCACCACCACCACCACTGAGATCCGGCTGCTAACAAAGCCCGAAAGGAAGCTGAGTTGGCTGCTGCCA
CCGCTGAGCAATAACTAGCATAACCCCTTGGGGCCTCTAAACGGGTCTTGAGGGGTTTTTTGCTGAAAGG
AGGAACTATATCCGGATTGGCGAATGGG
[124 nt withheld, positions 169-292]
C
[91 nt withheld, positions 294-384]
A
[49 nt withheld, positions 386-434]
CCTTTGACGTTGGAGTCCACGTTCTTT
[37 nt withheld, positions 462-498]
ACCCTATCTCGGTCTATTCTTTTGATTTATAAGGGATTTTGCCGATTTCGGCCTATTGGTTAAAAAATGA
GCTGATTTAACAAAAATTTAACGCGAATTTTAACAAAATATTAACGTTTACAATTTCAGGTGGCACTTTT
CGGGGAAATGTGCGCGGAACCCCTATTTGTTTATTTTTCTAAATACATTCAAATATGTATCCGCTCATGA
GACAATAACCCTGATAAATGCTTCAATAATATTGAAAAAGGAAGAGTATGAGTATTCAACATTTCCGTGT
CGCCCTTATTCCCTTTTTTGCGGCATTTTGCCTTCCTGTTTTTGCTCACCCAGAAACGCTGGTGAAAGTA
AAAGATGCTGAAGATCAGTTGGGTGCACGAGTGGGTTACATCGAACTGGATCTCAACAGCGGTAAGATCC
TTGAGAGTTTTCGCCCCGAAGAACGTTTTCCAATGATGAGCACTTTTAAAGTTCTGCTATGTGGCGCGGT
ATTATCCCGTATTGACGCCGGGCAAGAGCAACTCGGTCGCCGCATACACTATTCTCAGAATGACTTGGTT
GAGTACTCACCAGTCACAGAAAAGCATCTTACGGATGGCATGACAGTAAGAGAATTATGCAGTGCTGCCA
TAACCATGAGTGATAACACTGCGGCCAACTTACTTCTGACAACGATCGGAGGACCGAAGGAGCTAACCGC
TTTTTTGCACAACATGGGGGATCATGTAACTCGCCTTGATCGTTGGGAACCGGAGCTGAATGAAGCCATA
CCAAACGACGAGCGTGACACCACGATGCCTGCAGCAATGGCAACAACGTTGCGCAAACTATTAACTGGCG
AACTACTTACTCTAGCTTCCCGGCAACAATTAATAGACTGGATGGAGGCGGATAAAGTTGCAGGACCACT
TCTGCGCTCGGCCCTTCCGGCTGGCTGGTTTATTGCTGATAAATCTGGAGCCGGTGAGCGTGGGTCTCGC
GGTATCATTGCAGCACTGGGGCCAGATGGTAAGCCCTCCCGTATCGTAGTTATCTACACGACGGGGAGTC
AGGCAACTATGGATGAACGAAATAGACAGATCGCTGAGATAGGTGCCTCACTGATTAAGCATTGGTAACT
GTCAGACCAAGTTTACTCATATATACTTTAGATTGATTTAAAACTTCATTTTTAATTTAAAAGGATCTAG
GTGAAGATCCTTTTTGATAATCTCATGACCAAAATCCCTTAACGTGAGTTTTCGTTCCACTGAGCGTCAG
ACCCCGTAGAAAAGATCAAAGGATCTTCTTGAGATCCTTTTTTTCTGCGCGTAATCTGCTGCTTGCAAAC
AAAAAAACCACCGCTACCAGCGGTGGTTTGTTTGCCGGATCAAGAGCTACCAACTCTTTTTCCGAAGGTA
ACTGGCTTCAGCAGAGCGCAGATACCAAATACTGTCCTTCTAGTGTAGCCGTAGTTAGGCCACCACTTCA
AGAACTCTGTAGCACCGCCTACATACCTCGCTCTGCTAATCCTGTTACCAGTGGCTGCTGCCAGTGGCGA
TAAGTCGTGTCTTACCGGGTTGGACTCAAGACGATAGTTACCGGATAAGGCGCAGCGGTCGGGCTGAACG
GGGGGTTCGTGCACACAGCCCAGCTTGGAGCGAACGACCTACACCGAACTGAGATACCTACAGCGTGAGC
TATGAGAAAGCGCCACGCTTCCCGAAGGGAGAAAGGCGGACAGGTATCCGGTAAGCGGCAGGGTCGGAAC
AGGAGAGCGCACGAGGGAGCTTCCAGGGGGAAACGCCTGGTATCTTTATAGTCCTGTCGGGTTTCGCCAC
CTCTGACTTGAGCGTCGATTTTTGTGATGCTCGTCAGGGGGGCGGAGCCTATGGAAAAACGCCAGCAACG
CGGCCTTTTTACGGTTCCTGGCCTTTTGCTGGCCTTTTGCTCACATGTTCTTTCCTGCGTTATCCCCTGA
TTCTGTGGATAACCGTATTACCGCCTTTGAGTGAGCTGATACCGCTCGCCGCAGCCGAACGACCGAGCGC
AGCGAGTCAGTGAGCGAGGAAGCGGAAGAGCGCCTGATGCGGTATTTTCTCCTTACGCATCTGTGCGGTA
TTTCACACCGCATATATGGTGCACTCTCAGTACAATCTGCTCTGATGCCGCATAGTTAAGCCAGTATACA
CTCCGCTATCGCTACGTGACTGGGTCATGGCTGCGCCCCGACACCCGCCAACACCCGCTGACGCGCCCTG
ACGGGCTTGTCTGCTCCCGGCATCCGCTTACAGACAAGCTGTGACCGTCTCCGGGAGCTGCATGTGTCAG
AGGTTTTCACCGTCATCACCGAAACGCGCGAGGCAGCTGCGGTAAAGCTCATCAGCGTGGTCGTGAAGCG
ATTCACAGATGTCTGCCTGTTCATCCGCGTCCAGCTCGTTGAGTTTCTCCAGAAGCGTTAATGTCTGGCT
TCTGATAAAGCGGGCCATGTTAAGGGCGGTTTTTTCCTGTTTGGTCACTGATGCCTCCGTGTAAGGGGGA
TTTCTGTTCATGGGGGTAATGATACCGATGAAACGAGAGAGGATGCTCACGATACGGGTTACTGATGATG
AACATGCCCGGTTACTGGAACGTTGTGAGGGTAAACAACTGGCGGTATGGATGCGGCGGGACCAGAGAAA
AATCACTCAGGGTCAATGCCAGCGCTTCGTTAATACAGATGTAGGTGTTCCACAGGGTAGCCAGCAGCAT
CCTGCGATGCAGATCCGGAACATAATGGTGCAGGGCGCTGACTTCCGCGTTTCCAGACTTTACGAAACAC
GGAAACCGAAGACCATTCATGTTGTTGCTCAGGTCGCAGACGTTTTGCAGCAGCAGTCGCTTCACGTTCG
CTCGCGTATCGGTGATTCATTCTGCTAACCAGTAAGGCAACCCCGCCAGCCTAGCCGGGTCCTCAACGAC
AGGAGCACGATCATGCGCACCCGTGGGGCCGCCATGCCGGCGATAATGGCCTGCTTCTCGCCGAAACGTT
TGGTGGCGGGACCAGTGACGAAGGCTTGAGCGAGGGCGTGCAAGATTCCGAATACCGCAAGCGACAGGCC
GATCATCGTCGCGCTCCAGCGAAAGCGGTCCTCGCCGAAAATGACCCAGAGCGCTGCCGGCACCTGTCCT
ACGAGTTGCATGATAAAGAAGACAGTCATAAGTGCGGCGACGATAGTCATGCCCCGCGCCCACCGGAAGG
AGCTGACTGGGTTGAAGGCTCTCAAGGGCATCGGTCGAGATCCCGGTGCCTAATGAGTGAGCTAACTTAC
ATTAATTGCGTTGCGCTCACTGCCCGCTTTCCAGTCGGGAAACCTGTCGTGCCAGCTGCATTAATGAATC
GGCCAACGCGCGGGGAGAGGCGGTTTGCGTATTGGGCGCCAGGGTGGTTTTTCTTTTCACCAGTGAGACG
GGCAACAGCTGATTGCCCTTCACCGCCTGGCCCTGAGAGAGTTGCAGCAAGCGGTCCACGCTGGTTTGCC
CCAGCAGGCGAAAATCCTGTTTGATGGTGGTTAACGGCGGGATATAACATGAGCTGTCTTCGGTATCGTC
GTATCCCACTACCGAGATATCCGCACCAACGCGCAGCCCGGACTCGGTAATGGCGCGCATTGCGCCCAGC
GCCATCTGATCGTTGGCAACCAGCATCGCAGTGGGAACGATGCCCTCATTCAGCATTTGCATGGTTTGTT
GAAAACCGGACATGGCACTCCAGTCGCCTTCCCGTTCCGCTATCGGCTGAATTTGATTGCGAGTGAGATA
TTTATGCCAGCCAGCCAGACGCAGACGCGCCGAGACAGAACTTAATGGGCCCGCTAACAGCGCGATTTGC
TGGTGACCCAATGCGACCAGATGCTCCACGCCCAGTCGCGTACCGTCTTCATGGGAGAAAATAATACTGT
TGATGGGTGTCTGGTCAGAGACATCAAGAAATAACGCCGGAACATTAGTGCAGGCAGCTTCCACAGCAAT
GGCATCCTGGTCATCCAGCGGATAGTTAATGATCAGCCCACTGACGCGTTGCGCGAGAAGATTGTGCACC
GCCGCTTTACAGGCTTCGACGCCGCTTCGTTCTACCATCGACACCACCACGCTGGCACCCAGTTGATCGG
CGCGAGATTTAATCGCCGCGACAATTTGCGACGGCGCGTGCAGGGCCAGACTGGAGGTGGCAACGCCAAT
CAGCAACGACTGTTTGCCCGCCAGTTGTTGTGCCACGCGGTTGGGAATGTAATTCAGCTCCGCCATCGCC
GCTTCCACTTTTTCCCGCGTTTTCGCAGAAACGTGGCTGGCCTGGTTCACCACGCGGGAAACGGTCTGAT
AAGAGACACCGGCATACTCTGCGACATCGTATAACGTTACTGGTTTCACATTCACCACCCTGAATTGACT
CTCTTCCGGGCGCTATCATGCCATACCGCGAAAGGTTTTGCGCCATTCGATGGTGTCCGGGATCTCGACG
CTCTCCCTTATGCGACTCCTGCATTAGGAAGCAGCCCAGTAGTAGGTTGAGGCCGTTGAGCACCGCCGCC
GCAAGGAATGGTGCATGCAAGGAGATGGCGCCCAACAGTCCCCCGGCCACGGGGCCTGCCACCATACCCA
CGCCGAAACAAGCGCTCATGAGCCCGAAGTGGCGAGCCCGATCTTCCCCATCGGTGATGTCGGCGATATA
GGCGCCAGCAACCGCACCTGTGGCGCCGGTGATGCCGGCCACGATGCGTCCGGCGTAGAGGATCGAGATC
TCGATCCCGCGAAATTAATACGACTCACTATAGGGGAATTGTGAGCGGATAACAATTCCCCTCTAGAAAT
AATTTTGTTTAACTTTAAGAAGGAGATATACATATGCACACCTTTGACTTCATTATTATTGGAGCCGGTA
TTGTTGGTATGACAGTGGCTAGAGAACTTAAACAGAGGCTACCGCTCGCTACTATTGTTATCTTAGAGAA
AGAGGACCACGTGGGAGTCCATGCTTCAGGAAGAAACTCCGGGGTTCTGCATAGCGGAATCTACTATGCC
AACGATACCCTAAAGGCAAAAGTGTGCGCAAGAGGCGCACAGAGAATGTTCGAATTTGCTAAGGAACATA
ATCTCCCTTGTCTGAAATCAGGAAAAGTCATCTTAGCAACCTCGGAGAAACAGCTTACCACTGTTGATAG
ACTTATGCACAACGCCCAACAGAACGGCATCAAAGCCGAGAGAATTAGTCGTCAACAACTATTGGAATTG
GAACCAGCAGCTGCCGAAGGACCGGCAGCTATCTACTGTCCCGACACAGCTGTGATCGATTCTGTCGCAG
TACTAAATAAGTTGAGAGCTCTTCTAGAGCAACAAGGGGTATCATTTGTCTTCGGGTGCCAAGTCACATC
CGCTAAGGGCACTCAGCTTATTACTACCAAGGGGCGATTTAGCTATGGCTACTTATACAATTGCGCAGGT
GCACATGCTGATACAATTGCTAGGTGGTTTAACTTGGCTCAGAATTACGCATTGGTCCCTTTTAAGGGCA
TTTACTGGAAGCTTAGCCCAGAAGCTAATCATTTGATAAAGTCTAATCTTTACCCAGTGCCGGACATCTC
GTTGCCGTTTCTGGGTGTCCATGTTACTCGACTGATAACTGGAGATGCTTATATTGGTCCAACAGCTATT
CCTGTTCTAGGGCGAGAAAACTACAAGCGATGGCATGGTGTTCGTGTCGCAGAGGCTTTGTCCATTTCAT
TGCGTCTGGCATCTATGTACAGAAACAATCAGAACAATTTCCGTTTATTGGCCAAGACAGAACTCGCTAA
ATATAACAAGAAATTCTTCTTAGCCGCCGCACAGAAGCTTATTCCTGTGCTGCAGGAGAAAGACATTATC
CCGTCCTCAAAGGCCGGAATAAGACCCCAGCTGATAAACATTAAGACTAAGCAATTGGAGATGGACTATA
TCTTCGAGCAGACCCAACAGTCTATGCATGTTTTGAATGCTATCTCTCCAGCTTTCACTTCAAGCTTTGC
ATTTGCCGAAATGATTGTTAATCAGTCAGATGTATCGGCAGCAGCTTTAGAACACCACCATCAC
