>Addgene plasmid #163239 | A0A0W0VV04 | depositor partial sequence | sequence record 316352 | insert gene sequence
ATGCACACCTTTGACTTCATTATTATTGGAGCCGGTATTGTTGGTATGACAGTGGCTAGAGAACTTAAAC
AGAGGCTACCGCTCGCTACTATTGTTATCTTAGAGAAAGAGGACCACGTGGGAGTCCATGCTTCAGGAAG
AAACTCCGGGGTTCTGCATAGCGGAATCTACTATGCCAACGATACCCTAAAGGCAAAAGTGTGCGCAAGA
GGCGCACAGAGAATGTTCGAATTTGCTAAGGAACATAATCTCCCTTGTCTGAAATCAGGAAAAGTCATCT
TAGCAACCTCGGAGAAACAGCTTACCACTGTTGATAGACTTATGCACAACGCCCAACAGAACGGCATCAA
AGCCGAGAGAATTAGTCGTCAACAACTATTGGAATTGGAACCAGCAGCTGCCGAAGGACCGGCAGCTATC
TACTGTCCCGACACAGCTGTGATCGATTCTGTCGCAGTACTAAATAAGTTGAGAGCTCTTCTAGAGCAAC
AAGGGGTATCATTTGTCTTCGGGTGCCAAGTCACATCCGCTAAGGGCACTCAGCTTATTACTACCAAGGG
GCGATTTAGCTATGGCTACTTATACAATTGCGCAGGTGCACATGCTGATACAATTGCTAGGTGGTTTAAC
TTGGCTCAGAATTACGCATTGGTCCCTTTTAAGGGCATTTACTGGAAGCTTAGCCCAGAAGCTAATCATT
TGATAAAGTCTAATCTTTACCCAGTGCCGGACATCTCGTTGCCGTTTCTGGGTGTCCATGTTACTCGACT
GATAACTGGAGATGCTTATATTGGTCCAACAGCTATTCCTGTTCTAGGGCGAGAAAACTACAAGCGATGG
CATGGTGTTCGTGTCGCAGAGGCTTTGTCCATTTCATTGCGTCTGGCATCTATGTACAGAAACAATCAGA
ACAATTTCCGTTTATTGGCCAAGACAGAACTCGCTAAATATAACAAGAAATTCTTCTTAGCCGCCGCACA
GAAGCTTATTCCTGTGCTGCAGGAGAAAGACATTATCCCGTCCTCAAAGGCCGGAATAAGACCCCAGCTG
ATAAACATTAAGACTAAGCAATTGGAGATGGACTATATCTTCGAGCAGACCCAACAGTCTATGCATGTTT
TGAATGCTATCTCTCCAGCTTTCACTTCAAGCTTTGCATTTGCCGAAATGATTGTTAATCAGTCAGATGT
ATCGGCAGCAGCTTTAGAACACCACCATCAC
